Addgene plasmid #152446: pGBW-m4133214
Purpose: Mammalian expression plasmid for SARS-CoV-2 endoRNAse
Depositing lab: Ginkgo Bioworks & Benjie Chen. Depositing organization: Ginkgo Bioworks.
Backbone
  Vector backbone: pTwist_CMV_Hygro_6
  Backbone size w/o insert (bp): 6525
  Vector type: Mammalian Expression
  Selectable markers: Hygromycin
Growth in bacteria
  Bacterial resistance: Ampicillin, 100 μg/mL
  Growth temperature: 37°C
  Growth strain: DH5alpha
  Copy number: High Copy
Gene/Insert
  Gene/Insert name: SARS-CoV-2 endoRNAse
  Species: Severe acute respiratory syndrome coronavirus 2
  Insert size (bp): 1037
  Mutation: wt
  Entrez Gene: ORF1ab (a.k.a. GU280_gp01)
  Promoter: CMV
  Tag / fusion protein: Cleavable TEV;6xHis-003 (C terminal on backbone)
  Cloning method: Unknown
Resource information
  A portion of this plasmid was derived from a plasmid made by: GinkgoBioworks
Depositor comments: NCBI reference sequence: YP_009725310.1
How to cite: pGBW-m4133214 was a gift from Ginkgo Bioworks & Benjie Chen (Addgene plasmid # 152446 ; http://n2t.net/addgene:152446 ; RRID:Addgene_152446)
