[The description below was written by a language model from this plasmid's Addgene catalogue record and pLannotate feature annotations shown in this document.]
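Description:
pGBW-m4133214 is a mammalian expression plasmid built on the pTwist_CMV_Hygro_6 backbone and carries the wild-type SARS-CoV-2 endoRNAse, a mature product of the ORF1ab replicase polyprotein. The full sequence is about 7.6 kb, with an insert of roughly 1 kb. It is maintained in E. coli through a high-copy ColE1/pUC-type origin and an ampicillin resistance (β-lactamase) gene. Selection in mammalian cells uses a hygromycin B phosphotransferase cassette driven by the human ubiquitin C promoter and ended by a synthetic poly(A) signal.

The viral coding sequence sits downstream of the CMV immediate-early enhancer and promoter, annotated in the feature table as an enhancer plus truncated CMV promoter segments. It is followed in frame by a C-terminal tag from the backbone, recorded as a TEV-cleavable 6xHis tag. Only the 6xHis element is annotated, but the short gap between the insert and the His tag is consistent with a protease site there. The tag allows metal-affinity purification and can then be removed. An SV40 polyadenylation signal is annotated just downstream, though on the opposite strand. The region also contains T7 and rrnG terminators, and 5' and 3' β-globin insulator elements bracket the backbone, presumably to limit transcriptional read-through between units.

The automated annotation matches the insert to the SARS-CoV-2 replicase polyprotein as a fragment, but its descriptive text refers to the 2'-O-methyltransferase. This appears to be generic polyprotein entry text rather than a contradiction of the catalogued endoRNAse identity. The construct suits transient or hygromycin-selected expression of the viral endoribonuclease in mammalian cells for purification, biochemical or interaction studies.
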