Features (pLannotate 1.2.2; 20 found; start..end, strand, type, name):
      8..1045    +  CDS            rep (fragment): R1AB_SARS2 - Experimental evidence at protein level: Swiss-Prot protein existence level 1. [2'-O-methyltransferase]: Methyltransferase that mediates mRNA cap 2'-O-ribose methylation to the 5'-cap structure of viral mRNAs. N7-methyl guanosine cap is a prerequisite for binding of nsp16. Therefore plays an essential role in viral mRNAs cap methylation which is essential to evade immune system. From Severe acute respiratory syndrome coronavirus 2 (2019-nCoV) (SARS-CoV-2).
   1067..1084    +  CDS            6xHis: 6xHis affinity tag
   1153..1274    -  polyA_signal   SV40 poly(A) signal: SV40 polyadenylation signal
   1297..1366    -  CDS            large T antigen (fragment): large T antigen from SV40 (simian virus 40)
   1389..1435    +  terminator     T7 terminator: transcription terminator for bacteriophage T7 RNA polymerase
   1465..1601    +  terminator     rrnG terminator: transcription terminator from the E. coli ribosomal RNA rrnG operon (Albrechtsen et al., 1991)
   1646..1717    +  misc_feature   3' β-globin insulator: insulator downstream of the human β-globin locus (Farrell et al., 2002)
   1943..2531    -  rep_origin     ori: high-copy-number ColE1/pMB1/pBR322/pUC origin of replication
   2703..2767    -  CDS            bla(M) (fragment): β-lactamase lacking the signal sequence; bla(M); allows cytosolic expression of β-lactamase
   3031..4240    +  promoter       UbC promoter: human ubiquitin C promoter
   4250..5271    +  CDS            HygR (fragment): hygromycin B phosphotransferase confers resistance to hygromycin
   5299..5347    +  polyA_signal   poly(A) signal: synthetic polyadenylation signal
   5613..6473    +  CDS            AmpR: β-lactamase; bla; confers resistance to ampicillin, carbenicillin, and related antibiotics
   6486..6622    +  terminator     rrnG terminator: transcription terminator from the E. coli ribosomal RNA rrnG operon (Albrechtsen et al., 1991)
   6767..6838    +  misc_feature   5' β-globin insulator: insulator upstream of the human β-globin locus (Farrell et al., 2002)
   6843..6889    -  terminator     T7 terminator: transcription terminator for bacteriophage T7 RNA polymerase
   6907..6955    -  polyA_signal   poly(A) signal: synthetic polyadenylation signal
   7036..7339    +  enhancer       CMV enhancer: human cytomegalovirus immediate early enhancer
   7412..7429    -  promoter       CMV promoter (fragment): human cytomegalovirus (CMV) immediate early promoter
   7492..7543    +  promoter       CMVd2 promoter: truncated human cytomegalovirus (CMV) immediate early promoter that yields moderately reduced expression relative to the full-length promoter
>Addgene plasmid #152446 | pGBW-m4133214 | depositor full sequence | sequence record 295458 | Full Sequence
CACCATGTCACTGGAGAACGTTGCTTTCAATGTAGTGAACAAGGGGCACTTTGACGGACAGCAAGGCGAA
GTGCCGGTCAGTATCATAAATAATACGGTGTACACCAAAGTCGATGGTGTTGACGTGGAGTTATTTGAAA
ACAAGACAACTTTGCCTGTCAATGTGGCCTTCGAGCTGTGGGCAAAACGCAACATTAAGCCAGTACCCGA
AGTGAAAATCCTCAACAATCTTGGCGTTGATATTGCCGCAAACACTGTTATCTGGGATTATAAGCGAGAT
GCGCCTGCCCATATATCCACCATTGGAGTGTGTTCTATGACAGACATCGCTAAAAAGCCCACCGAGACAA
TTTGCGCGCCACTCACGGTATTCTTTGACGGGAGGGTCGACGGTCAGGTGGATCTGTTTAGAAATGCCCG
TAACGGCGTACTTATTACTGAAGGAAGCGTGAAAGGCCTACAGCCCAGTGTTGGGCCGAAGCAAGCAAGC
CTAAATGGAGTCACACTGATCGGAGAGGCTGTGAAAACCCAGTTCAACTACTATAAGAAGGTCGACGGCG
TGGTTCAGCAGCTGCCTGAGACATACTTTACCCAATCGCGGAATCTGCAAGAATTTAAGCCCAGATCCCA
GATGGAGATTGACTTCTTGGAACTGGCCATGGATGAGTTCATCGAACGGTATAAGCTCGAGGGCTACGCC
TTCGAGCACATAGTTTATGGGGATTTTTCTCATTCACAGTTAGGCGGTCTGCACTTGCTCATCGGATTAG
CGAAACGCTTTAAAGAGAGCCCATTCGAACTTGAAGACTTTATCCCAATGGACTCAACTGTGAAGAATTA
CTTCATAACTGACGCTCAGACAGGGTCCAGCAAGTGCGTCTGTTCTGTTATTGATTTGCTACTTGATGAT
TTCGTGGAGATTATTAAATCACAGGACCTGTCCGTGGTTTCGAAGGTCGTGAAAGTAACCATCGACTATA
CGGAAATTAGTTTCATGCTTTGGTGTAAGGATGGCCATGTGGAGACATTTTATCCTAAGCTCCAGGAAAA
CCTTTACTTTCAGTCGCACCATCACCATCACCATTAAGGATCCGCAGGCCTCTGCTAGCTTGACTGACTG
AGATACAGCGTACCTTCAGCTCACAGACATGATAAGATACATTGATGAGTTTGGACAAACCACAACTAGA
ATGCAGTGAAAAAAATGCTTTATTTGTGAAATTTGTGATGCTATTGCTTTATTTGTAACCATTATAAGCT
GCAATAAACAAGTTAACAACAACAATTGCATTCATTTTATGTTTCAGGTTCAGGGGGAGGTGTGGGAGGT
TTTTTAAAGCAAGTAAAACCTCTACAAATGTGGTATTGGCCCATCTCTATCGGTATCGTAGCATAACCCC
TTGGGGCCTCTAAACGGGTCTTGAGGGGTTTTTTGTGCCCCTCGGGCCGGATTGCTATCTACCGGCATTG
GCGCAGAAAAAAATGCCTGATGCGACGCTGCGCGTCTTATACTCCCACATATGCCAGATTCAGCAACGGA
TACGGCTTCCCCAACTTGCCCACTTCCATACGTGTCCTCCTTACCAGAAATTTATCCTTAAGGTCGTCAG
CTATCCTGCAGGCGATCTCTCGATTTCGATCAAGACATTCCTTTAATGGTCTTTTCTGGACACCACTAGG
GGTCAGAAGTAGTTCATCAAACTTTCTTCCCTCCCTAATCTCATTGGTTACCTTGGGCTATCGAAACTTA
ATTAACCAGTCAAGTCAGCTACTTGGCGAGATCGACTTGTCTGGGTTTCGACTACGCTCAGAATTGCGTC
AGTCAAGTTCGATCTGGTCCTTGCTATTGCACCCGTTCTCCGATTACGAGTTTCATTTAAATCATGTGAG
CAAAAGGCCAGCAAAAGGCCAGGAACCGTAAAAAGGCCGCGTTGCTGGCGTTTTTCCATAGGCTCCGCCC
CCCTGACGAGCATCACAAAAATCGACGCTCAAGTCAGAGGTGGCGAAACCCGACAGGACTATAAAGATAC
CAGGCGTTTCCCCCTGGAAGCTCCCTCGTGCGCTCTCCTGTTCCGACCCTGCCGCTTACCGGATACCTGT
CCGCCTTTCTCCCTTCGGGAAGCGTGGCGCTTTCTCATAGCTCACGCTGTAGGTATCTCAGTTCGGTGTA
GGTCGTTCGCTCCAAGCTGGGCTGTGTGCACGAACCCCCCGTTCAGCCCGACCGCTGCGCCTTATCCGGT
AACTATCGTCTTGAGTCCAACCCGGTAAGACACGACTTATCGCCACTGGCAGCAGCCACTGGTAACAGGA
TTAGCAGAGCGAGGTATGTAGGCGGTGCTACAGAGTTCTTGAAGTGGTGGCCTAACTACGGCTACACTAG
AAGAACAGTATTTGGTATCTGCGCTCTGCTGAAGCCAGTTACCTTCGGAAAAAGAGTTGGTAGCTCTTGA
TCCGGCAAACAAACCACCGCTGGTAGCGGTGGTTTTTTTGTTTGCAAGCAGCAGATTACGCGCAGAAAAA
AAGGATCTCAAGAAGATCCTTTGATCTTTTCTACGGGGTCTGACGCTCAGTGGAACGAAAACTCACGTTA
AGGGATTTTGGTCATGAGATTATCAAAAAGGATCTTCACCTAGATCCTTTTAAATTAAAAATGAAGTTTT
AAATCAATCTAAAGTATATATGAGTAAACTTGGTCTGACAGTTACCAATGCTTAATCAGTGAGGCACCTA
TCTCAGCGATCTGTCTATTTCGTTCATCCATAGTTGCATTTAAATTTCCGAACTCTCCAAGGCCCTCGTC
GGAAAATCTTCAAACCTTTCGTCCGATCCATCTTGCAGGCTACCTCTCGAACGAACTATCGCAAGTCTCT
TGGCCGGCCTTGCGCCTTGGCTATTGCTTGGCAGCGCCTATCGCCAGGTATTACTCCAATCCCGAATATC
CGAGATCGGGATCACCCGAGAGAAGTTCAACCTACATCCTCAATCCCGATCTATCCGAGATCCGAGGAAT
ATCGAAATCGGGGCGCGCCTGGCCTCCGCGCCGGGTTTTGGCGCCTCCCGCGGGCGCCCCCCTCGTCACG
GCGAGCGCTGCCACGTCAGACGAAGGGCGCAGGAGCGTCCTGATCCTTCCGCCCGGACGCTCAGGACAGC
GGCCCGCTGCTCATAAGACTCGGCCTTAGAACCCCAGTATCAGCAGAAGGACATTTTAGGACGGGACTTG
GGTGACTCTAGGGCACTGGTTTTCTTTCCAGAGAGCGGAACAGGCGAGGAAAAGTAGTCCCTTCTCGGCG
ATTCTGCGGAGGGATCTCCGTGGGGCGGTGAACGCCGATGATTATATAAGGACGCGCCGGGTGTGGCACA
GCTAGTTCCGTCGCAGCCGGGATTTGGGTCGCGGTTCTTGTTTGTGGATCGCTGTGATCGTCACTTGGTG
AGTAGCGGGCTGCTGGGCTGGCCGGGGCTTTCGTGGCCGCCGGGCCGCTCGGTGGGACGGAAGCGTGTGG
AGAGACCGCCAAGGGCTGTAGTCTGGGTCCGCGAGCAAGGTTGCCCTGAACTGGGGGTTGGGGGGAGCGC
AGCAAAATGGCGGCTGTTCCCGAGTCTTGAATGGAAGACGCTTGTGAGGCGGGCTGTGAGGTCGTTGAAA
CAAGGTGGGGGGCATGGTGGGCGGCAAGAACCCAAGGTCTTGAGCCCTTCGCTAATGCGGGAAAGCTCTT
ATTCGGGTGAGATGGGCTGGGCACCATCTGGGGACCCTGACGTGAAGTTTGTCACTGACTGGAGAACTCG
GTTTGTCGTCTGTTGCGGGGGCGGCAGTTATGGCGGTGCCGTTGGGCAGTGCACCCGTACCTTTGGGAGC
GCGCGCCCTCGTCGTGTCGTGACGTCACCCGTTCTGTTGGCTTATAATGCAGGGTGGGGCCACCTGCCGG
TAGGTGTGCGGTAGGCTTTTCTCCGTCGCAGGACGCAGGGTTCGGGCCTAGGGTAGGCTCTCCTGAATCG
ACAGGCGCCGGACCTCTGGTGAGGGGAGGGATAAGTGAGGCGTCAGTTTCTTTGGTCGGTTTTATGTACC
TATCTTCTTAAGTAGCTGAAGCTCCGGTTTTGAACTATGCGCTCGGGGTTGGCGAGTGTGTTTTGTGAAG
TTTTTTAGGCACCTTTTGAAATGTAATCATTTGGGTCAATATGTAATTTTCAGTGTTAGACTTGTAAATT
GTCCGCTAAATTCTGGCCGTTTTTGGCTTTTTTGTTAGACAACATGGGTAAAAAGCCTGAACTCACCGCG
ACGTCTGTCGAGAAGTTTCTGATCGAAAAGTTCGACAGCGTCTCCGACCTGATGCAGCTCTCGGAGGGCG
AAGAATCTCGTGCTTTCAGCTTCGATGTAGGAGGGCGTGGATATGTCCTGCGGGTAAATAGCTGCGCCGA
TGGTTTCTACAAAGATCGTTATGTTTATCGGCACTTTGCATCCGCCGCGCTCCCGATTCCGGAAGTGCTT
GACATTGGGGAGTTCAGCGAGAGCCTGACCTATTGCATCTCCCGCCGTGCACAGGGTGTCACGTTGCAAG
ACCTGCCTGAAACCGAACTGCCCGCTGTTCTGCAGCCGGTCGCGGAGGCAATGGATGCCATCGCTGCCGC
CGATCTTAGCCAGACGAGCGGGTTCGGCCCATTCGGACCGCAAGGAATCGGTCAATACACTACATGGCGT
GATTTCATATGCGCGATTGCTGATCCCCATGTGTATCACTGGCAAACTGTGATGGACGACACCGTCAGTG
CGTCCGTCGCGCAGGCTCTCGATGAGCTGATGCTTTGGGCCGAGGACTGCCCCGAAGTCCGGCACCTCGT
GCACGCGGATTTCGGCTCCAACAATGTCCTGACGGACAATGGCCGCATAACAGCGGTCATTGACTGGAGC
GAGGCGATGTTCGGGGATTCCCAATACGAGGTCGCCAACATCTTCTTCTGGAGGCCGTGGTTGGCTTGTA
TGGAGCAGCAGACGCGCTACTTCGAGCGGAGGCATCCGGAGCTTGCAGGATCGCCCCGGCTCCGGGCGTA
TATGCTCCGCATTGGTCTTGACCAACTCTATCAGAGCTTGGTTGACGGCAATTTCGATGATGCAGCTTGG
GCGCAGGGTCGATGCGACGCAATCGTCCGATCCGGAGCCGGGACTGTCGGGCGTACACAAATCGCCCGCA
GAAGCGCCGCCGTCTGGACCGATGGCTGTGTAGAAGTACTCGCCGATAGTGGAAACCGACGCCCCAGCAC
TCGTCCGAGGGCAAAGGAATAAGCTAGTATGTAAGCCTAGTCTTAGATAATAAAATCGCTATCCATCGAA
GATGGATGTGTGTTGGTTTTTTGTGTGTGTAACGCTAGGCGCGCCTGGTGTACCGAGAACGATCCTCTCA
GTGCGAGTCTCGACGATCCATATCGTTGCTTGGCAGTCAGCCAGTCGGAATCCAGCTTGGGACCCAGGAA
GTCCAATCGTCAGATATTGTACTCAAGCCTGGTCACGGCAGCGTACCGATCTGTTTAAACCTAGATATTG
ATAGTCTGATCGGTCAACGTATAATCGAGTCCTAGCTTTTGCAAACATCTATCAAGAGACAGGATCAGCA
GGAGGCTTTCGCATGAGTATTCAACATTTCCGTGTCGCCCTTATTCCCTTTTTTGCGGCATTTTGCCTTC
CTGTTTTTGCTCACCCAGAAACGCTGGTGAAAGTAAAAGATGCTGAAGATCAGTTGGGTGCGCGAGTGGG
TTACATCGAACTGGATCTCAACAGCGGTAAGATCCTTGAGAGTTTTCGCCCCGAAGAACGCTTTCCAATG
ATGAGCACTTTTAAAGTTCTGCTATGTGGCGCGGTATTATCCCGTATTGACGCCGGGCAAGAGCAACTCG
GTCGCCGCATACACTATTCTCAGAATGACTTGGTTGAGTATTCACCAGTCACAGAAAAGCATCTTACGGA
TGGCATGACAGTAAGAGAATTATGCAGTGCTGCCATAACCATGAGTGATAACACTGCGGCCAACTTACTT
CTGACAACGATTGGAGGACCGAAGGAGCTAACCGCTTTTTTGCACAACATGGGGGATCATGTAACTCGCC
TTGATCGTTGGGAACCGGAGCTGAATGAAGCCATACCAAACGACGAGCGTGACACCACGATGCCTGTAGC
AATGGCAACAACCTTGCGTAAACTATTAACTGGCGAACTACTTACTCTAGCTTCCCGGCAACAGTTGATA
GACTGGATGGAGGCGGATAAAGTTGCAGGACCACTTCTGCGCTCGGCCCTTCCGGCTGGCTGGTTTATTG
CTGATAAATCTGGAGCCGGTGAGCGTGGGTCTCGCGGTATCATTGCAGCACTGGGGCCAGATGGTAAGCC
CTCCCGTATCGTAGTTATCTACACGACGGGGAGTCAGGCAACTATGGATGAACGAAATAGACAGATCGCT
GAGATAGGTGCCTCACTGATTAAGCATTGGTAACCGATTCTAGGTGCATTGGCGCAGAAAAAAATGCCTG
ATGCGACGCTGCGCGTCTTATACTCCCACATATGCCAGATTCAGCAACGGATACGGCTTCCCCAACTTGC
CCACTTCCATACGTGTCCTCCTTACCAGAAATTTATCCTTAAGATCGTTTAAACTCGACTCTGGCTCTAT
CGAATCTCCGTCGTTTCGAGCTTACGCGAACAGCCGTGGCGCTCATTTGCTCGTCGGGCATCGAATCTCG
TCAGCTATCGTCAGCTTACCTTTTTGGCAGCGATCGCGGCTCCCGACATCTTGGACCATTAGCTCCACAG
GTATCTTCTTCCCTCTAGTGGTCATAACAGCAGCTTCAGCTACCTCTCAATTCAAAAAACCCCTCAAGAC
CCGTTTAGAGGCCCCAAGGGGTTATGCTATCAATCGTTGCGTTACACACACAAAAAACCAACACACATCC
ATCTTCGATGGATAGCGATTTTATTATCTAACTGCTGATCGAGTGTAGCCAGATCTAGTAATCAATTACG
GGGTCATTAGTTCATAGCCCATATATGGAGTTCCGCGTTACATAACTTACGGTAAATGGCCCGCCTGGCT
GACCGCCCAACGACCCCCGCCCATTGACGTCAATAATGACGTATGTTCCCATAGTAACGCCAATAGGGAC
TTTCCATTGACGTCAATGGGTGGAGTATTTACGGTAAACTGCCCACTTGGCAGTACATCAAGTGTATCAT
ATGCCAAGTACGCCCCCTATTGACGTCAATGACGGTAAATGGCCCGCCTGGCATTATGCCCAGTACATGA
CCTTATGGGACTTTCCTACTTGGCAGTACATCTACGTATTAGTCATCGCTATTACCATGCTGATGCGGTT
TTGGCAGTACATCAATGGGCGTGGATAGCGGTTTGACTCACGGGGATTTCCAAGTCTCCACCCCATTGAC
GTCAATGGGAGTTTGTTTTGGCACCAAAATCAACGGGACTTTCCAAAATGTCGTAACAACTCCGCCCCAT
TGACGCAAATGGGCGGTAGGCGTGTACGGTGGGAGGTCTATATAAGCAGAGCTGGTTTAGTGAACCGTCA
GATCAGATCTTTGTCGATCCTACCATCCACTCGACACACCCGCCAGCGGCCGC
